Addgene plasmid #100445: pCMV_mEm_4GS_LF82_469
Purpose: Mammalian expression of E. coli LF82_469 CDS fused to mEmerald
Depositing lab: Alan Huett. Depositing organization: University of Nottingham. Publication: A multi-phenotypic imaging screen to identify bacterial effectors by exogenous expression in a HeLa cell line. Collins A, Huett A. Sci Data. 2018 May 15;5:180081. doi: 10.1038/sdata.2018.81. PubMed 29762554.
Backbone
  Vector backbone: pCMV
  Backbone size w/o insert (bp): 4502
  Vector type: Mammalian Expression
Growth in bacteria
  Bacterial resistance: Ampicillin, 100 μg/mL
  Growth temperature: 37°C
  Growth strain: XL1 Blue
  Copy number: High Copy
Gene/Insert
  Gene/Insert name: LF82_469
  Insert size (bp): 1167
  Promoter: CMV
  Tag / fusion protein: mEmerald (N terminal on backbone)
  Cloning method: Ligation Independent Cloning
  Sequencing primers: 5′ ACTTCTGCTCTAAAAGCTGCGG; 3′ CACTGCATTCTAGTTGTGGTTTGTC
Terms and licenses: Academic/Nonprofit Terms; Industry Terms: Not Available to Industry
How to cite: pCMV_mEm_4GS_LF82_469 was a gift from Alan Huett (Addgene plasmid # 100445 ; http://n2t.net/addgene:100445 ; RRID:Addgene_100445)
