[The description below was written by a language model from this plasmid's Addgene catalogue record and pLannotate feature annotations shown in this document.]
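Description:
pCMV_mEm_4GS_LF82_469 is a mammalian expression plasmid built on a pCMV backbone that produces the Escherichia coli LF82 open reading frame LF82_469 as a fusion to the green fluorescent protein mEmerald. It is maintained in E. coli through a high-copy ColE1/pUC-type origin and selected with ampicillin via the β-lactamase gene and its native promoter. The feature table also picks up backbone remnants with no evident role in the design: partial lacZα, lacI, rop and bom sequences, a lac promoter/operator with CAP site, and a scrap of the pUC multiple cloning site. No mammalian selection marker is annotated, which is consistent with transient expression.

The expression cassette runs from the human cytomegalovirus immediate-early enhancer and promoter through a modified SV40 intron, which supplies splice donor and acceptor sites that generally improve transcript processing, into the mEmerald coding sequence. The tag is N-terminal and carried by the backbone, and the "4GS" in the name suggests a glycine-serine linker between mEmerald and the bacterial protein, although the record does not describe it. The 1,167 bp LF82_469 insert, introduced by ligation-independent cloning, is not itself annotated, but it fits the unannotated stretch between the end of mEmerald and the SV40 polyadenylation signal that terminates the transcript. The function of LF82_469 is not stated.

According to the associated publication, the plasmid belongs to a set used in a multi-phenotypic imaging screen in which bacterial coding sequences were expressed exogenously in HeLa cells to identify candidate effectors. The fluorescent tag marks expressing cells and reveals the subcellular localisation of the fusion protein.
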