Features (pLannotate 1.2.2; 16 found; start..end, strand, type, name):
    109..129     -  misc_feature   MCS (fragment): pUC18/19 multiple cloning site
    128..431     +  enhancer       CMV enhancer: human cytomegalovirus immediate early enhancer
    432..635     +  promoter       CMV promoter: human cytomegalovirus (CMV) immediate early promoter
    773..869     +  intron         SV40 intron: modified SV40 intron with splice donor and acceptor sites
    930..1646    +  CDS            mEmerald: mEmerald is a basic (constitutively fluorescent) green fluorescent protein published in 1998, derived from Aequorea victoria. It is reported to be a very rapidly-maturing monomer with moderate acid sensitivity.
   2909..3043    -  polyA_signal   SV40 poly(A) signal: SV40 polyadenylation signal
   3178..3194    -  protein_bind   lac operator: The lac repressor binds to the lac operator to inhibit transcription in E. coli. This inhibition can be relieved by adding lactose or isopropyl-β-D-thiogalactopyranoside (IPTG). lac repressor encoded by lacI
   3202..3232    -  promoter       lac promoter: promoter for the E. coli lac operon
   3247..3268    -  protein_bind   CAP binding site: CAP binding activates transcription in the presence of cAMP. E. coli catabolite activator protein
   3281..3373    -  CDS            lacI (fragment): lac repressor; lacI; The lac repressor binds to the lac operator to inhibit transcription in E. coli. This inhibition can be relieved by adding lactose or isopropyl-β-D-thiogalactopyranoside (IPTG).
   3556..4144    -  rep_origin     ori: high-copy-number ColE1/pMB1/pBR322/pUC origin of replication
   4315..5175    -  CDS            AmpR: β-lactamase; bla; confers resistance to ampicillin, carbenicillin, and related antibiotics
   5176..5280    -  promoter       AmpR promoter: bla
   5375..5410    +  CDS            rop (fragment): Rop protein, which maintains plasmids at low copy number; rop
   5512..5611    +  misc_feature   bom (fragment): basis of mobility region from pBR322
   5617..103     -  CDS            lacZα (fragment) (across the origin): LacZα fragment of β-galactosidase; lacZ fragment
>Addgene plasmid #100445 | pCMV_mEm_4GS_LF82_469 | addgene full sequence | sequence record 210220 | Addgene NGS Result
CGCTATTACGCCAGCTGGCGAAAGGGGGATGTGCTGCAAGGCGATTAAGTTGGGTAACGCCAGGGTTTTC
CCAGTCACGACGTTGTAAAACGACGGCCAGTGAGTTCGAGCTTGCATGCCTGCAGGTCGTTACATAACTT
ACGGTAAATGGCCCGCCTGGCTGACCGCCCAACGACCCCCGCCCATTGACGTCAATAATGACGTATGTTC
CCATAGTAACGCCAATAGGGACTTTCCATTGACGTCAATGGGTGGAGTATTTACGGTAAACTGCCCACTT
GGCAGTACATCAAGTGTATCATATGCCAAGTACGCCCCCTATTGACGTCAATGACGGTAAATGGCCCGCC
TGGCATTATGCCCAGTACATGACCTTATGGGACTTTCCTACTTGGCAGTACATCTACGTATTAGTCATCG
CTATTACCATGGTGATGCGGTTTTGGCAGTACATCAATGGGCGTGGATAGCGGTTTGACTCACGGGGATT
TCCAAGTCTCCACCCCATTGACGTCAATGGGAGTTTGTTTTGGCACCAAAATCAACGGGACTTTCCAAAA
TGTCGTAACAACTCCGCCCCATTGACGCAAATGGGCGGTAGGCGTGTACGGTGGGAGGTCTATATAAGCA
GAGCTCGTTTAGTGAACCGTCAGATCGCCTGGAGACGCCATCCACGCTGTTTTGACCTCCATAGAAGACA
CCGGGACCGATCCAGCCTCCGGACTCTAGAGGATCCGGTACTAGAGGAACTGAAAAACCAGAAAGTTAAC
TGGTAAGTTTAGTCTTTTTGTCTTTTATTTCAGGTCCCGGATCCGGTGGTGGTGCAAATCAAAGAACTGC
TCCTCAGTGGATGTTGCCTTTACTTCTAGGCCTGTACGGAAGTGTTACTTCTGCTCTAAAAGCTGCGGAA
TTGTACCCGCGGGCCCACCATGGTGAGCAAGGGCGAGGAGCTGTTCACCGGGGTGGTGCCCATCCTGGTC
GAGCTGGACGGCGACGTAAACGGCCACAAGTTCAGCGTGTCCGGCGAGGGCGAGGGCGATGCCACCTACG
GCAAGCTGACCCTGAAGTTCATCTGCACCACCGGCAAGCTGCCCGTGCCCTGGCCCACCCTCGTGACCAC
CTTGACCTACGGCGTGCAGTGCTTCGCCCGCTACCCCGACCACATGAAGCAGCACGACTTCTTCAAGTCC
GCCATGCCCGAAGGCTACGTCCAGGAGCGCACCATCTTCTTCAAGGACGACGGCAACTACAAGACCCGCG
CCGAGGTGAAGTTCGAGGGCGACACCCTGGTGAACCGCATCGAGCTGAAGGGCATCGACTTCAAGGAGGA
CGGCAACATCCTGGGGCACAAGCTGGAGTACAACTACAACAGCCACAAGGTCTATATCACCGCCGACAAG
CAGAAGAACGGCATCAAGGTGAACTTCAAGACCCGCCACAACATCGAGGACGGCAGCGTGCAGCTCGCCG
ACCACTACCAGCAGAACACCCCCATCGGCGACGGCCCCGTGCTGCTGCCCGACAACCACTACCTGAGCAC
CCAGTCCAAGCTGAGCAAAGACCCCAACGAGAAGCGCGATCACATGGTCCTGCTGGAGTTCGTGACCGCC
GCCGGGATCACTCTCGGCATGGACGAGCTGTACAAGCGAATTGGTGGAGGGGGCGGTTCCGGTGGCGGAG
GTTCCCGAATTCGTCGACGGAGATCTGATATGCATGTCATGACTTCAGATAATAAAAATATTGATTTACA
ATTAAATATAAATGAGCATGGAGTTTCTCATAAACTGATTAAAAAAACGTCTAATAAATTGCTCGTCTTT
TTTTCAGGTACAGATAAAAAAGATGGCCGCTTTGATTTTTGGAAATCAGCAGATGAACTGCCATATAACA
TTTTGTTAATTAACAATGGTAAAAATGAATGGTACCAAGATAGTATTCCAGGGTTTAGTTCTTCAATATC
AGAAACAATAGAAAAAATAAAATATATTTCTGAAAAACTAGGTTGTGACGAGATTATAACAATAGGCGTC
AGTATGGGAGGATATGCAGCTTCATTATTTGGCGCTCTTCTGGATTGTCGTGTGTTAGCCTTTAGCTTTG
ACACTGTACTAAAATATCCCTTGAGCCGTAGTGCTAAAAGAATTCCTAAAAAGACAAAAATTATATATAA
GAATCTACGCCCTATTATAAAAAATTCTAAATGTAGAATTACAGCATTAAGTGGGGAAATGGATTTTCCT
GATTTACTTTCATTGAGTAGGATTTCAGATCTTAAAAATGTTAAAGCGTATTCCGTTCGAGGAGTAACAC
ATGGTGTAGGGCGGTTTATAGATAAAAGATATGGAATTCCTAATATAATAACCTTTTTTGTGGAAAATAA
TACACTTCCCGAAATTAAAGAGATTAATAATCTTTGCCATAATAAAATCTTATCAAAAAATATATTCCTG
TCTTACCAAGCATTTGTTAACAAAGATTTTTCCACTGCTCAATCTTTAATCAGAGAGGCTTTGTTGGCTG
AACCATTACTTGAACCTGCTATATTTATTTCTGCTTTAGTAAATATGGAACTCAAGAACTATACTTTAGC
TGTAGAGCAGTTTGCTTTTATTGTCGGTATTTCGCCACATTTTACAACAGCTAAATATAATTTGGCAAAG
TCATTAAGGATGTCAAAAAAATATGATCAGGCAATACAACATTTCTATGAATATATATCTTTAATGCCTT
CATCCGCTGGCTCATATTATAATTTATCTCTAATATATGAAAGAAAAGGGTTATTGGAAGATGCAAAAAA
AATGGCCCAAATGGCATATAGTCTATCCCCTGAAAGTGAAACATATAAAAAAAGGTATGATACTTATTTT
TCATGAATCGGTACCCTCGAGAAGCTTGCGGCCGCGGGGATCCAGACATGATAAGATACATTGATGAGTT
TGGACAAACCACAACTAGAATGCAGTGAAAAAAATGCTTTATTTGTGAAATTTGTGATGCTATTGCTTTA
TTTGTAACCATTATAAGCTGCAATAAACAAGTTAACAACAACAATTGCATTCATTTTATGTTTCAGGTTC
AGGGGGAGGTGTGGGAGGTTTTTTCGGATCCTCTAGAGTCGATCTGCAGGCATGCTAGCTTGGCGTAATC
ATGGTCATAGCTGTTTCCTGTGTGAAATTGTTATCCGCTCACAATTCCACACAACATACGAGCCGGAAGC
ATAAAGTGTAAAGCCTGGGGTGCCTAATGAGTGAGCTAACTCACATTAATTGCGTTGCGCTCACTGCCCG
CTTTCCAGTCGGGAAACCTGTCGTGCCAGCTGCATTAATGAATCGGCCAACGCGCGGGGAGAGGCGGTTT
GCGTATTGGGCGCTCTTCCGCTTCCTCGCTCACTGACTCGCTGCGCTCGGTCGTTCGGCTGCGGCGAGCG
GTATCAGCTCACTCAAAGGCGGTAATACGGTTATCCACAGAATCAGGGGATAACGCAGGAAAGAACATGT
GAGCAAAAGGCCAGCAAAAGGCCAGGAACCGTAAAAAGGCCGCGTTGCTGGCGTTTTTCCATAGGCTCCG
CCCCCCTGACGAGCATCACAAAAATCGACGCTCAAGTCAGAGGTGGCGAAACCCGACAGGACTATAAAGA
TACCAGGCGTTTCCCCCTGGAAGCTCCCTCGTGCGCTCTCCTGTTCCGACCCTGCCGCTTACCGGATACC
TGTCCGCCTTTCTCCCTTCGGGAAGCGTGGCGCTTTCTCATAGCTCACGCTGTAGGTATCTCAGTTCGGT
GTAGGTCGTTCGCTCCAAGCTGGGCTGTGTGCACGAACCCCCCGTTCAGCCCGACCGCTGCGCCTTATCC
GGTAACTATCGTCTTGAGTCCAACCCGGTAAGACACGACTTATCGCCACTGGCAGCAGCCACTGGTAACA
GGATTAGCAGAGCGAGGTATGTAGGCGGTGCTACAGAGTTCTTGAAGTGGTGGCCTAACTACGGCTACAC
TAGAAGAACAGTATTTGGTATCTGCGCTCTGCTGAAGCCAGTTACCTTCGGAAAAAGAGTTGGTAGCTCT
TGATCCGGCAAACAAACCACCGCTGGTAGCGGTGGTTTTTTTGTTTGCAAGCAGCAGATTACGCGCAGAA
AAAAAGGATCTCAAGAAGATCCTTTGATCTTTTCTACGGGGTCTGACGCTCAGTGGAACGAAAACTCACG
TTAAGGGATTTTGGTCATGAGATTATCAAAAAGGATCTTCACCTAGATCCTTTTAAATTAAAAATGAAGT
TTTAAATCAATCTAAAGTATATATGAGTAAACTTGGTCTGACAGTTACCAATGCTTAATCAGTGAGGCAC
CTATCTCAGCGATCTGTCTATTTCGTTCATCCATAGTTGCCTGACTCCCCGTCGTGTAGATAACTACGAT
ACGGGAGGGCTTACCATCTGGCCCCAGTGCTGCAATGATACCGCGAGACCCACGCTCACCGGCTCCAGAT
TTATCAGCAATAAACCAGCCAGCCGGAAGGGCCGAGCGCAGAAGTGGTCCTGCAACTTTATCCGCCTCCA
TCCAGTCTATTAATTGTTGCCGGGAAGCTAGAGTAAGTAGTTCGCCAGTTAATAGTTTGCGCAACGTTGT
TGCCATTGCTACAGGCATCGTGGTGTCACGCTCGTCGTTTGGTATGGCTTCATTCAGCTCCGGTTCCCAA
CGATCAAGGCGAGTTACATGATCCCCCATGTTGTGCAAAAAAGCGGTTAGCTCCTTCGGTCCTCCGATCG
TTGTCAGAAGTAAGTTGGCCGCAGTGTTATCACTCATGGTTATGGCAGCACTGCATAATTCTCTTACTGT
CATGCCATCCGTAAGATGCTTTTCTGTGACTGGTGAGTACTCAACCAAGTCATTCTGAGAATAGTGTATG
CGGCGACCGAGTTGCTCTTGCCCGGCGTCAATACGGGATAATACCGCGCCACATAGCAGAACTTTAAAAG
TGCTCATCATTGGAAAACGTTCTTCGGGGCGAAAACTCTCAAGGATCTTACCGCTGTTGAGATCCAGTTC
GATGTAACCCACTCGTGCACCCAACTGATCTTCAGCATCTTTTACTTTCACCAGCGTTTCTGGGTGAGCA
AAAACAGGAAGGCAAAATGCCGCAAAAAAGGGAATAAGGGCGACACGGAAATGTTGAATACTCATACTCT
TCCTTTTTCAATATTATTGAAGCATTTATCAGGGTTATTGTCTCATGAGCGGATACATATTTGAATGTAT
TTAGAAAAATAAACAAATAGGGGTTCCGCGCACATTTCCCCGAAAAGTGCCACCTGACGTCTAAGAAACC
ATTATTATCATGACATTAACCTATAAAAATAGGCGTATCACGAGGCCCTTTCGTCTCGCGCGTTTCGGTG
ATGACGGTGAAAACCTCTGACACATGCAGCTCCCGGAGACGGTCACAGCTTGTCTGTAAGCGGATGCCGG
GAGCAGACAAGCCCGTCAGGGCGCGTCAGCGGGTGTTGGCGGGTGTCGGGGCTGGCTTAACTATGCGGCA
TCAGAGCAGATTGTACTGAGAGTGCACCATATGCGGTGTGAAATACCGCACAGATGCGTAAGGAGAAAAT
ACCGCATCAGGCGCCATTCGCCATTCAGGCTGCGCAACTGTTGGGAAGGGCGATCGGTGCGGGCCTCTT
