>Addgene plasmid #100445 | pCMV_mEm_4GS_LF82_469 | depositor partial sequence | sequence record 183755 | Sequence across LF82 gene insert region
CTCGGCATGGACGAGCTGTACAAGCGAATTGGTGGAGGGGGCGGTTCCGGTGGCGGAGGTTCCCGAATTC
GTCGACGGAGATCTGATATGCATGTCATGACTTCAGATAATAAAAATATTGATTTACAATTAAATATAAA
TGAGCATGGAGTTTCTCATAAACTGATTAAAAAAACGTCTAATAAATTGCTCGTCTTTTTTTCAGGTACA
GATAAAAAAGATGGCCGCTTTGATTTTTGGAAATCAGCAGATGAACTGCCATATAACATTTTGTTAATTA
ACAATGGTAAAAATGAATGGTACCAAGATAGTATTCCAGGGTTTAGTTCTTCAATATCAGAAACAATAGA
AAAAATAAAATATATTTCTGAAAAACTAGGTTGTGACGAGATTATAACAATAGGCGTCAGTATGGGAGGA
TATGCAGCTTCATTATTTGGCGCTCTTCTGGATTGTCGTGTGTTAGCCTTTAGCTTTGACACTGTACTAA
AATATCCCTTGAGCCGTAGTGCTAAAAGAATTCCTAAAAAGACAAAAATTATATATAAGAATCTACGCCC
TATTATAAAAAATTCTAAATGTAGAATTACAGCATTAAGTGGGGAAATGGATTTTCCTGATTTACTTTCA
TTGAGTAGGATTTCAGATCTTAAAAATGTTAAAGCGTATTCCGTTCGAGGAGTAACACATGGTGTAGGGC
GGTTTATAGATAAAAGATATGGAATTCCTAATATAATAACCTTTTTTGTGGAAAATAATACACTTCCCGA
AATTAAAGAGATTAATAATCTTTGCCATAATAAAATCTTATCAAAAAATATATTCCTGTCTTACCAAGCA
TTTGTTAACAAAGATTTTTCCACTGCTCAATCTTTAATCAGAGAGGCTTTGTTGGCTGAACCATTACTTG
AACCTGCTATATTTATTTCTGCTTTAGTAAATATGGAACTCAAGAACTATACTTTAGCTGTAGAGCAGTT
TGCTTTTATTGNCGGTATTTCGCCACATTTTAC
